Addgene plasmid #125975: 42_pAAV-ProC41-CatCh-GFP-WPRE
Purpose: Targeting expression to neuronal and glial cell types in mice, non-human primates, and human retina
Depositing lab: Botond Roska. Depositing organization: Friedrich Miescher Institute for Biomedical Research. Publication: Targeting neuronal and glial cell types with synthetic promoter AAVs in mice, non-human primates and humans. Juttner J, Szabo A, Gross-Scherf B, Morikawa RK, Rompani SB, Hantz P, Szikra T, Esposti F, Cowan CS, Bharioke A, Patino-Alvarez CP, Keles O, Kusnyerik A, Azoulay T, Hartl D, Krebs AR, Schubeler D, Hajdu RI, Lukats A, Nemeth J, Nagy ZZ, Wu KC, Wu RH, Xiang L, Fang XL, Jin ZB, Goldblum D, Hasler PW, Scholl HPN, Krol J, Roska B. Nat Neurosci. 2019 Jul 8. pii: 10.1038/s41593-019-0431-2. doi: 10.1038/s41593-019-0431-2. PubMed 31285614.
Backbone
  Vector backbone: pAAV
  Vector type: AAV
Growth in bacteria
  Bacterial resistance: Ampicillin, 100 μg/mL
  Growth temperature: 37°C
  Growth strain: NEB Stable
  Copy number: High Copy
Gene/Insert
  Gene/Insert name: CatCh-GFP (alt name: ChR2(L132C)-EGFP)
  Species: Synthetic
  Promoter: ProC41
  Cloning method: Restriction Enzyme; 5′ cloning site Unknown (unknown if destroyed); 3′ cloning site Unknown (unknown if destroyed)
Terms and licenses: Academic/Nonprofit Terms; Industry Terms: Not Available to Industry
Depositor comments: Please visit https://www.biorxiv.org/content/early/2018/10/04/434720.full.pdf for BioRxiv preprint
How to cite: 42_pAAV-ProC41-CatCh-GFP-WPRE was a gift from Botond Roska (Addgene plasmid # 125975 ; http://n2t.net/addgene:125975 ; RRID:Addgene_125975)
