[The description below was written by a language model from this plasmid's Addgene catalogue record and pLannotate feature annotations shown in this document.]
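Description:
42_pAAV-ProC41-CatCh-GFP-WPRE is an adeno-associated virus transfer plasmid of about 6.5 kb, built on a pAAV backbone for packaging a recombinant AAV genome. In bacteria it replicates from a high-copy ColE1/pUC-type origin and is selected with ampicillin through the β-lactamase gene. An f1/M13 phage origin is also present in the backbone. The expression cassette sits between AAV2 inverted terminal repeats, which provide the signals for genome replication and encapsidation. The downstream ITR is annotated in full, whereas the upstream one is detected only as short fragments. This is common for these repeat-rich, hard-to-sequence elements, and a recombination-reduced growth strain is recorded for the plasmid.

The payload is CatCh-GFP, a channelrhodopsin-2 carrying the L132C substitution and fused to EGFP. It gives a blue-light-gated cation channel whose expression can be followed by green fluorescence. Expression is driven by ProC41, one of a series of synthetic promoters. The annotation does not recognise ProC41 as such, but places an SV40 early promoter segment immediately upstream of the ChR2 coding sequence. Unannotated sequence lies between this segment and the upstream ITR. The SV40 match may therefore be the core promoter portion of the synthetic element, although the record does not confirm this. Downstream, a WPRE enhances transcript stability and expression, and a human growth hormone polyadenylation signal terminates the message.

The two sequence records, one from the depositor and one from the repository, show the same feature set and differ only in their start position. The stated purpose is to target expression to neuronal and glial cell types in mouse, non-human primate and human retina, with the opsin-reporter fusion allowing labelling and optogenetic activation of the targeted cells.
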