Features (pLannotate 1.2.2; 16 found; start..end, strand, type, name):
     12..39      +  repeat_region  AAV2 ITR (fragment): inverted terminal repeat of adeno-associated virus serotype 2 inverted
     68..95      +  repeat_region  AAV2 ITR (fragment): inverted terminal repeat of adeno-associated virus serotype 2 inverted
    742..938     +  promoter       SV40 promoter: SV40 early promoter
    951..1876    +  CDS            ChR2 (fragment): N-terminal fragment of channelrhodopsin-2 from the alga Chlamydomonas reinhardtii (Nagel et al., 2003) blue light-activated cation channel
   1881..2597    +  CDS            EGFP: EGFP is a basic (constitutively fluorescent) green fluorescent protein published in 1996, derived from Aequorea victoria. It is reported to be a rapidly-maturing weak dimer with moderate acid sensitivity.
   2604..2628    +  misc_feature   MCS (fragment): pBluescript multiple cloning site
   2628..3216    +  misc_feature   WPRE: woodchuck hepatitis virus posttranscriptional regulatory element
   3248..3724    +  polyA_signal   hGH poly(A) signal: human growth hormone polyadenylation signal
   3764..3904    +  repeat_region  AAV2 ITR: inverted terminal repeat of adeno-associated virus serotype 2 inverted
   3909..3960    -  misc_feature   bom (fragment): basis of mobility region from pBR322
   3979..4359    +  rep_origin     M13 ori (sequence partly withheld): M13 bacteriophage origin of replication; arrow indicates direction of (+) strand synthesis
   4435..4484    -  misc_feature   bom (fragment): basis of mobility region from pBR322
   4586..4621    -  CDS            rop (fragment): Rop protein, which maintains plasmids at low copy number; rop
   4716..4820    +  promoter       AmpR promoter: bla
   4821..5681    +  CDS            AmpR: β-lactamase; bla; confers resistance to ampicillin, carbenicillin, and related antibiotics
   5852..6440    +  rep_origin     ori: high-copy-number ColE1/pMB1/pBR322/pUC origin of replication
>Addgene plasmid #125975 | 42_pAAV-ProC41-CatCh-GFP-WPRE | depositor full sequence | sequence record 240964 | 42_pAAV-ProC41-CatCh-GFP-WPRE sequence 6501 bps
CCTGCAGGCAGCTGCGCGCTCGCTCGCTCACTGAGGCCGCCCGGGCGTCGGGCGACCTTTGGTCGCCCGG
CCTCAGTGAGCGAGCGAGCGCGCAGAGAGGGAGTGGCCAACTCCATCACTAGGGGTTCCTGCGGCCGCAC
GCGTTAGACTGGAGTGCCAATGCATAAATTCATTGCTAGCTATTAAATATGCATAAATTCATCTCCGTGG
CCAATACATGCATAAATTCATGCGGGGTCGCCCTTAATGCATAAATTCATTGTGTTAAATATAGTATGCA
TAAATTCATAGCGTCGGAACCGGTATGCATAAATTCATTTTACCGACTTTTGAATGCATAAATTCATTTA
GACACACAAAATATGCATAAATTCATTCGACCCCGCAGCTCATGCATAAATTCATCCGTACGGTTCCTGC
ATGCATAAATTCATTGTTTTTATGGAAATATGCATAAATTCATGTCAAGCACGTAACCATGCATAAATTC
ATACTTGATGGTTGGGCATGCATAAATTCATGGTGTTAAATGTTATATGCATAAATTCATCCTCCAAATC
ACTACATGCATAAATTCATGAAAGACGTCGGGTAATGCATAAATTCATCCATTTATCGTAACCATGCATA
AATTCATGAGACGATTGGGCCTATGCATAAATTCATAACTGAAGAATTCCGATGCATAAATTCATCAGGA
ACACGATACGATGCATAAATTCATGCTCGAGATCTGCGATCTGCATCTCAATTAGTCAGCAACCATAGTC
CCGCCCCTAACTCCGCCCATCCCGCCCCTAACTCCGCCCAGTTCCGCCCATTCTCCGCCCCATCGCTGAC
TAATTTTTTTTATTTATGCAGAGGCCGAGGCCGCCTCGGCCTCTGAGCTATTCCAGAAGTAGTGAGGAGG
CTTTTTTGGAGGCCTAGGCTTTTGCAAAGGATCCGCCACCATGGATTATGGAGGCGCCCTGAGTGCCGTT
GGGCGCGAGCTGCTATTTGTAACGAACCCAGTAGTCGTCAATGGCTCTGTACTTGTGCCTGAGGACCAGT
GTTACTGCGCGGGCTGGATTGAGTCGCGTGGCACAAACGGTGCCCAAACGGCGTCGAACGTGCTGCAATG
GCTTGCTGCTGGCTTCTCCATCCTACTGCTTATGTTTTACGCCTACCAAACATGGAAGTCAACCTGCGGC
TGGGAGGAGATCTATGTGTGCGCTATCGAGATGGTCAAGGTGATTCTCGAGTTCTTCTTCGAGTTTAAGA
ACCCGTCCATGCTGTATCTAGCCACAGGCCACCGCGTCCAGTGGTTGCGTTACGCCGAGTGGCTTCTCAC
CTGCCCGGTCATTTGCATTCACCTGTCAAACCTGACGGGCTTGTCCAACGACTACAGCAGGCGCACCATG
GGTCTGCTTGTGTCTGATATTGGCACAATTGTGTGGGGCGCCACTTCCGCCATGGCCACCGGATACGTCA
AGGTCATCTTCTTCTGCCTGGGTCTGTGTTATGGTGCTAACACGTTCTTTCACGCTGCCAAGGCCTACAT
CGAGGGTTACCACACCGTGCCGAAGGGCCGGTGTCGCCAGGTGGTGACTGGCATGGCTTGGCTCTTCTTC
GTATCATGGGGTATGTTCCCCATCCTGTTCATCCTCGGCCCCGAGGGCTTCGGCGTCCTGAGCGTGTACG
GCTCCACCGTCGGCCACACCATCATTGACCTGATGTCGAAGAACTGCTGGGGTCTGCTCGGCCACTACCT
GCGCGTGCTGATCCACGAGCATATCCTCATCCACGGCGACATTCGCAAGACCACCAAATTGAACATTGGT
GGCACTGAGATTGAGGTCGAGACGCTGGTGGAGGACGAGGCCGAGGCTGGCGCGGTACCCATGGTGAGCA
AGGGCGAGGAGCTGTTCACCGGGGTGGTGCCCATCCTGGTCGAGCTGGACGGCGACGTAAACGGCCACAA
GTTCAGCGTGTCCGGCGAGGGCGAGGGCGATGCCACCTACGGCAAGCTGACCCTGAAGTTCATCTGCACC
ACCGGCAAGCTGCCCGTGCCCTGGCCCACCCTCGTGACCACCCTGACCTACGGCGTGCAGTGCTTCAGCC
GCTACCCCGACCACATGAAGCAGCACGACTTCTTCAAGTCCGCCATGCCCGAAGGCTACGTCCAGGAGCG
CACCATCTTCTTCAAGGACGACGGCAACTACAAGACCCGCGCCGAGGTGAAGTTCGAGGGCGACACCCTG
GTGAACCGCATCGAGCTGAAGGGCATCGACTTCAAGGAGGACGGCAACATCCTGGGGCACAAGCTGGAGT
ACAACTACAACAGCCACAACGTCTATATCATGGCCGACAAGCAGAAGAACGGCATCAAGGTGAACTTCAA
GATCCGCCACAACATCGAGGACGGCAGCGTGCAGCTCGCCGACCACTACCAGCAGAACACCCCCATCGGC
GACGGCCCCGTGCTGCTGCCCGACAACCACTACCTGAGCACCCAGTCCGCCCTGAGCAAAGACCCCAACG
AGAAGCGCGATCACATGGTCCTGCTGGAGTTCGTGACCGCCGCCGGGATCACTCTCGGCATGGACGAGCT
GTACAAGTGATAAGAATTCGATATCAAGCTTATCGATAATCAACCTCTGGATTACAAAATTTGTGAAAGA
TTGACTGGTATTCTTAACTATGTTGCTCCTTTTACGCTATGTGGATACGCTGCTTTAATGCCTTTGTATC
ATGCTATTGCTTCCCGTATGGCTTTCATTTTCTCCTCCTTGTATAAATCCTGGTTGCTGTCTCTTTATGA
GGAGTTGTGGCCCGTTGTCAGGCAACGTGGCGTGGTGTGCACTGTGTTTGCTGACGCAACCCCCACTGGT
TGGGGCATTGCCACCACCTGTCAGCTCCTTTCCGGGACTTTCGCTTTCCCCCTCCCTATTGCCACGGCGG
AACTCATCGCCGCCTGCCTTGCCCGCTGCTGGACAGGGGCTCGGCTGTTGGGCACTGACAATTCCGTGGT
GTTGTCGGGGAAATCATCGTCCTTTCCTTGGCTGCTCGCCTATGTTGCCACCTGGATTCTGCGCGGGACG
TCCTTCTGCTACGTCCCTTCGGCCCTCAATCCAGCGGACCTTCCTTCCCGCGGCCTGCTGCCGGCTCTGC
GGCCTCTTCCGCGTCTTCGCCTTCGCCCTCAGACGAGTCGGATCTCCCTTTGGGCCGCCTCCCCGCATCG
ATACCGAGCGCTGCTCGAGAGATCTACGGGTGGCATCCCTGTGACCCCTCCCCAGTGCCTCTCCTGGCCC
TGGAAGTTGCCACTCCAGTGCCCACCAGCCTTGTCCTAATAAAATTAAGTTGCATCATTTTGTCTGACTA
GGTGTCCTTCTATAATATTATGGGGTGGAGGGGGGTGGTATGGAGCAAGGGGCAAGTTGGGAAGACAACC
TGTAGGGCCTGCGGGGTCTATTGGGAACCAAGCTGGAGTGCAGTGGCACAATCTTGGCTCACTGCAATCT
CCGCCTCCTGGGTTCAAGCGATTCTCCTGCCTCAGCCTCCCGAGTTGTTGGGATTCCAGGCATGCATGAC
CAGGCTCAGCTAATTTTTGTTTTTTTGGTAGAGACGGGGTTTCACCATATTGGCCAGGCTGGTCTCCAAC
TCCTAATCTCAGGTGATCTACCCACCTTGGCCTCCCAAATTGCTGGGATTACAGGCGTGAACCACTGCTC
CCTTCCCTGTCCTTCTGATTTTGTAGGTAACCACGTGCGGACCGAGCGGCCGCAGGAACCCCTAGTGATG
GAGTTGGCCACTCCCTCTCTGCGCGCTCGCTCGCTCACTGAGGCCGGGCGACCAAAGGTCGCCCGACGCC
CGGGCTTTGCCCGGGCGGCCTCAGTGAGCGAGCGAGCGCGCAGCTGCCTGCAGGGGCGCCTGATGCGGTA
TTTTCTCCTTACGCATCTGTGCGGTATTTCACACCGCATA
[142 nt withheld, positions 3961-4102]
C
[141 nt withheld, positions 4104-4244]
CCTTTGACGTTGGAGTCCACGTTCTTT
[37 nt withheld, positions 4272-4308]
ACCCTATCTCGGGCTATTCTTTTGATTTATAAGGGATTTTGCCGATTTCGGCCTATTGGTTAAAAAATGA
GCTGATTTAACAAAAATTTAACGCGAATTTTAACAAAATATTAACGTTTACAATTTTATGGTGCACTCTC
AGTACAATCTGCTCTGATGCCGCATAGTTAAGCCAGCCCCGACACCCGCCAACACCCGCTGACGCGCCCT
GACGGGCTTGTCTGCTCCCGGCATCCGCTTACAGACAAGCTGTGACCGTCTCCGGGAGCTGCATGTGTCA
GAGGTTTTCACCGTCATCACCGAAACGCGCGAGACGAAAGGGCCTCGTGATACGCCTATTTTTATAGGTT
AATGTCATGATAATAATGGTTTCTTAGACGTCAGGTGGCACTTTTCGGGGAAATGTGCGCGGAACCCCTA
TTTGTTTATTTTTCTAAATACATTCAAATATGTATCCGCTCATGAGACAATAACCCTGATAAATGCTTCA
ATAATATTGAAAAAGGAAGAGTATGAGTATTCAACATTTCCGTGTCGCCCTTATTCCCTTTTTTGCGGCA
TTTTGCCTTCCTGTTTTTGCTCACCCAGAAACGCTGGTGAAAGTAAAAGATGCTGAAGATCAGTTGGGTG
CACGAGTGGGTTACATCGAACTGGATCTCAACAGCGGTAAGATCCTTGAGAGTTTTCGCCCCGAAGAACG
TTTTCCAATGATGAGCACTTTTAAAGTTCTGCTATGTGGCGCGGTATTATCCCGTATTGACGCCGGGCAA
GAGCAACTCGGTCGCCGCATACACTATTCTCAGAATGACTTGGTTGAGTACTCACCAGTCACAGAAAAGC
ATCTTACGGATGGCATGACAGTAAGAGAATTATGCAGTGCTGCCATAACCATGAGTGATAACACTGCGGC
CAACTTACTTCTGACAACGATCGGAGGACCGAAGGAGCTAACCGCTTTTTTGCACAACATGGGGGATCAT
GTAACTCGCCTTGATCGTTGGGAACCGGAGCTGAATGAAGCCATACCAAACGACGAGCGTGACACCACGA
TGCCTGTAGCAATGGCAACAACGTTGCGCAAACTATTAACTGGCGAACTACTTACTCTAGCTTCCCGGCA
ACAATTAATAGACTGGATGGAGGCGGATAAAGTTGCAGGACCACTTCTGCGCTCGGCCCTTCCGGCTGGC
TGGTTTATTGCTGATAAATCTGGAGCCGGTGAGCGTGGGTCTCGCGGTATCATTGCAGCACTGGGGCCAG
ATGGTAAGCCCTCCCGTATCGTAGTTATCTACACGACGGGGAGTCAGGCAACTATGGATGAACGAAATAG
ACAGATCGCTGAGATAGGTGCCTCACTGATTAAGCATTGGTAACTGTCAGACCAAGTTTACTCATATATA
CTTTAGATTGATTTAAAACTTCATTTTTAATTTAAAAGGATCTAGGTGAAGATCCTTTTTGATAATCTCA
TGACCAAAATCCCTTAACGTGAGTTTTCGTTCCACTGAGCGTCAGACCCCGTAGAAAAGATCAAAGGATC
TTCTTGAGATCCTTTTTTTCTGCGCGTAATCTGCTGCTTGCAAACAAAAAAACCACCGCTACCAGCGGTG
GTTTGTTTGCCGGATCAAGAGCTACCAACTCTTTTTCCGAAGGTAACTGGCTTCAGCAGAGCGCAGATAC
CAAATACTGTCCTTCTAGTGTAGCCGTAGTTAGGCCACCACTTCAAGAACTCTGTAGCACCGCCTACATA
CCTCGCTCTGCTAATCCTGTTACCAGTGGCTGCTGCCAGTGGCGATAAGTCGTGTCTTACCGGGTTGGAC
TCAAGACGATAGTTACCGGATAAGGCGCAGCGGTCGGGCTGAACGGGGGGTTCGTGCACACAGCCCAGCT
TGGAGCGAACGACCTACACCGAACTGAGATACCTACAGCGTGAGCTATGAGAAAGCGCCACGCTTCCCGA
AGGGAGAAAGGCGGACAGGTATCCGGTAAGCGGCAGGGTCGGAACAGGAGAGCGCACGAGGGAGCTTCCA
GGGGGAAACGCCTGGTATCTTTATAGTCCTGTCGGGTTTCGCCACCTCTGACTTGAGCGTCGATTTTTGT
GATGCTCGTCAGGGGGGCGGAGCCTATGGAAAAACGCCAGCAACGCGGCCTTTTTACGGTTCCTGGCCTT
TTGCTGGCCTTTTGCTCACATGT
