Features (pLannotate 1.2.2; 16 found; start..end, strand, type, name):
    612..808     +  promoter       SV40 promoter: SV40 early promoter
    821..1746    +  CDS            ChR2 (fragment): N-terminal fragment of channelrhodopsin-2 from the alga Chlamydomonas reinhardtii (Nagel et al., 2003) blue light-activated cation channel
   1751..2467    +  CDS            EGFP: EGFP is a basic (constitutively fluorescent) green fluorescent protein published in 1996, derived from Aequorea victoria. It is reported to be a rapidly-maturing weak dimer with moderate acid sensitivity.
   2474..2498    +  misc_feature   MCS (fragment): pBluescript multiple cloning site
   2498..3086    +  misc_feature   WPRE: woodchuck hepatitis virus posttranscriptional regulatory element
   3118..3594    +  polyA_signal   hGH poly(A) signal: human growth hormone polyadenylation signal
   3634..3774    +  repeat_region  AAV2 ITR: inverted terminal repeat of adeno-associated virus serotype 2 inverted
   3779..3830    -  misc_feature   bom (fragment): basis of mobility region from pBR322
   3849..4304    +  rep_origin     f1 ori (sequence partly withheld): f1 bacteriophage origin of replication; arrow indicates direction of (+) strand synthesis
   4305..4354    -  misc_feature   bom (fragment): basis of mobility region from pBR322
   4456..4491    -  CDS            rop (fragment): Rop protein, which maintains plasmids at low copy number; rop
   4586..4690    +  promoter       AmpR promoter: bla
   4691..5551    +  CDS            AmpR: β-lactamase; bla; confers resistance to ampicillin, carbenicillin, and related antibiotics
   5722..6310    +  rep_origin     ori: high-copy-number ColE1/pMB1/pBR322/pUC origin of replication
   6383..6410    +  repeat_region  AAV2 ITR (fragment): inverted terminal repeat of adeno-associated virus serotype 2 inverted
   6439..6466    +  repeat_region  AAV2 ITR (fragment): inverted terminal repeat of adeno-associated virus serotype 2 inverted
>Addgene plasmid #125975 | 42_pAAV-ProC41-CatCh-GFP-WPRE | addgene full sequence | sequence record 256709 | Addgene NGS Result
GCGGCCGCACGCGTTAGACTGGAGTGCCAATGCATAAATTCATTGCTAGCTATTAAATATGCATAAATTC
ATCTCCGTGGCCAATACATGCATAAATTCATGCGGGGTCGCCCTTAATGCATAAATTCATTGTGTTAAAT
ATAGTATGCATAAATTCATAGCGTCGGAACCGGTATGCATAAATTCATTTTACCGACTTTTGAATGCATA
AATTCATTTAGACACACAAAATATGCATAAATTCATTCGACCCCGCAGCTCATGCATAAATTCATCCGTA
CGGTTCCTGCATGCATAAATTCATTGTTTTTATGGAAATATGCATAAATTCATGTCAAGCACGTAACCAT
GCATAAATTCATACTTGATGGTTGGGCATGCATAAATTCATGGTGTTAAATGTTATATGCATAAATTCAT
CCTCCAAATCACTACATGCATAAATTCATGAAAGACGTCGGGTAATGCATAAATTCATCCATTTATCGTA
ACCATGCATAAATTCATGAGACGATTGGGCCTATGCATAAATTCATAACTGAAGAATTCCGATGCATAAA
TTCATCAGGAACACGATACGATGCATAAATTCATGCTCGAGATCTGCGATCTGCATCTCAATTAGTCAGC
AACCATAGTCCCGCCCCTAACTCCGCCCATCCCGCCCCTAACTCCGCCCAGTTCCGCCCATTCTCCGCCC
CATCGCTGACTAATTTTTTTTATTTATGCAGAGGCCGAGGCCGCCTCGGCCTCTGAGCTATTCCAGAAGT
AGTGAGGAGGCTTTTTTGGAGGCCTAGGCTTTTGCAAAGGATCCGCCACCATGGATTATGGAGGCGCCCT
GAGTGCCGTTGGGCGCGAGCTGCTATTTGTAACGAACCCAGTAGTCGTCAATGGCTCTGTACTTGTGCCT
GAGGACCAGTGTTACTGCGCGGGCTGGATTGAGTCGCGTGGCACAAACGGTGCCCAAACGGCGTCGAACG
TGCTGCAATGGCTTGCTGCTGGCTTCTCCATCCTACTGCTTATGTTTTACGCCTACCAAACATGGAAGTC
AACCTGCGGCTGGGAGGAGATCTATGTGTGCGCTATCGAGATGGTCAAGGTGATTCTCGAGTTCTTCTTC
GAGTTTAAGAACCCGTCCATGCTGTATCTAGCCACAGGCCACCGCGTCCAGTGGTTGCGTTACGCCGAGT
GGCTTCTCACCTGCCCGGTCATTTGCATTCACCTGTCAAACCTGACGGGCTTGTCCAACGACTACAGCAG
GCGCACCATGGGTCTGCTTGTGTCTGATATTGGCACAATTGTGTGGGGCGCCACTTCCGCCATGGCCACC
GGATACGTCAAGGTCATCTTCTTCTGCCTGGGTCTGTGTTATGGTGCTAACACGTTCTTTCACGCTGCCA
AGGCCTACATCGAGGGTTACCACACCGTGCCGAAGGGCCGGTGTCGCCAGGTGGTGACTGGCATGGCTTG
GCTCTTCTTCGTATCATGGGGTATGTTCCCCATCCTGTTCATCCTCGGCCCCGAGGGCTTCGGCGTCCTG
AGCGTGTACGGCTCCACCGTCGGCCACACCATCATTGACCTGATGTCGAAGAACTGCTGGGGTCTGCTCG
GCCACTACCTGCGCGTGCTGATCCACGAGCATATCCTCATCCACGGCGACATTCGCAAGACCACCAAATT
GAACATTGGTGGCACTGAGATTGAGGTCGAGACGCTGGTGGAGGACGAGGCCGAGGCTGGCGCGGTACCC
ATGGTGAGCAAGGGCGAGGAGCTGTTCACCGGGGTGGTGCCCATCCTGGTCGAGCTGGACGGCGACGTAA
ACGGCCACAAGTTCAGCGTGTCCGGCGAGGGCGAGGGCGATGCCACCTACGGCAAGCTGACCCTGAAGTT
CATCTGCACCACCGGCAAGCTGCCCGTGCCCTGGCCCACCCTCGTGACCACCCTGACCTACGGCGTGCAG
TGCTTCAGCCGCTACCCCGACCACATGAAGCAGCACGACTTCTTCAAGTCCGCCATGCCCGAAGGCTACG
TCCAGGAGCGCACCATCTTCTTCAAGGACGACGGCAACTACAAGACCCGCGCCGAGGTGAAGTTCGAGGG
CGACACCCTGGTGAACCGCATCGAGCTGAAGGGCATCGACTTCAAGGAGGACGGCAACATCCTGGGGCAC
AAGCTGGAGTACAACTACAACAGCCACAACGTCTATATCATGGCCGACAAGCAGAAGAACGGCATCAAGG
TGAACTTCAAGATCCGCCACAACATCGAGGACGGCAGCGTGCAGCTCGCCGACCACTACCAGCAGAACAC
CCCCATCGGCGACGGCCCCGTGCTGCTGCCCGACAACCACTACCTGAGCACCCAGTCCGCCCTGAGCAAA
GACCCCAACGAGAAGCGCGATCACATGGTCCTGCTGGAGTTCGTGACCGCCGCCGGGATCACTCTCGGCA
TGGACGAGCTGTACAAGTGATAAGAATTCGATATCAAGCTTATCGATAATCAACCTCTGGATTACAAAAT
TTGTGAAAGATTGACTGGTATTCTTAACTATGTTGCTCCTTTTACGCTATGTGGATACGCTGCTTTAATG
CCTTTGTATCATGCTATTGCTTCCCGTATGGCTTTCATTTTCTCCTCCTTGTATAAATCCTGGTTGCTGT
CTCTTTATGAGGAGTTGTGGCCCGTTGTCAGGCAACGTGGCGTGGTGTGCACTGTGTTTGCTGACGCAAC
CCCCACTGGTTGGGGCATTGCCACCACCTGTCAGCTCCTTTCCGGGACTTTCGCTTTCCCCCTCCCTATT
GCCACGGCGGAACTCATCGCCGCCTGCCTTGCCCGCTGCTGGACAGGGGCTCGGCTGTTGGGCACTGACA
ATTCCGTGGTGTTGTCGGGGAAATCATCGTCCTTTCCTTGGCTGCTCGCCTATGTTGCCACCTGGATTCT
GCGCGGGACGTCCTTCTGCTACGTCCCTTCGGCCCTCAATCCAGCGGACCTTCCTTCCCGCGGCCTGCTG
CCGGCTCTGCGGCCTCTTCCGCGTCTTCGCCTTCGCCCTCAGACGAGTCGGATCTCCCTTTGGGCCGCCT
CCCCGCATCGATACCGAGCGCTGCTCGAGAGATCTACGGGTGGCATCCCTGTGACCCCTCCCCAGTGCCT
CTCCTGGCCCTGGAAGTTGCCACTCCAGTGCCCACCAGCCTTGTCCTAATAAAATTAAGTTGCATCATTT
TGTCTGACTAGGTGTCCTTCTATAATATTATGGGGTGGAGGGGGGTGGTATGGAGCAAGGGGCAAGTTGG
GAAGACAACCTGTAGGGCCTGCGGGGTCTATTGGGAACCAAGCTGGAGTGCAGTGGCACAATCTTGGCTC
ACTGCAATCTCCGCCTCCTGGGTTCAAGCGATTCTCCTGCCTCAGCCTCCCGAGTTGTTGGGATTCCAGG
CATGCATGACCAGGCTCAGCTAATTTTTGTTTTTTTGGTAGAGACGGGGTTTCACCATATTGGCCAGGCT
GGTCTCCAACTCCTAATCTCAGGTGATCTACCCACCTTGGCCTCCCAAATTGCTGGGATTACAGGCGTGA
ACCACTGCTCCCTTCCCTGTCCTTCTGATTTTGTAGGTAACCACGTGCGGACCGAGCGGCCGCAGGAACC
CCTAGTGATGGAGTTGGCCACTCCCTCTCTGCGCGCTCGCTCGCTCACTGAGGCCGGGCGACCAAAGGTC
GCCCGACGCCCGGGCTTTGCCCGGGCGGCCTCAGTGAGCGAGCGAGCGCGCAGCTGCCTGCAGGGGCGCC
TGATGCGGTATTTTCTCCTTACGCATCTGTGCGGTATTTCACACCGCATA
[95 nt withheld, positions 3831-3925]
T
[46 nt withheld, positions 3927-3972]
C
[141 nt withheld, positions 3974-4114]
CCTTTGACGTTGGAGTCCACGTTCTTT
[37 nt withheld, positions 4142-4178]
ACTCTATCTCGGGCTATTCTTTTGATTTATAAGGGATTTTGCCGATTTCGGTCTATTGGTTAAAAAATGA
GCTGATTTAACAAAAATTTAACGCGAATTTTAACAAAATATTAACGTTTACAATTTTATGGTGCACTCTC
AGTACAATCTGCTCTGATGCCGCATAGTTAAGCCAGCCCCGACACCCGCCAACACCCGCTGACGCGCCCT
GACGGGCTTGTCTGCTCCCGGCATCCGCTTACAGACAAGCTGTGACCGTCTCCGGGAGCTGCATGTGTCA
GAGGTTTTCACCGTCATCACCGAAACGCGCGAGACGAAAGGGCCTCGTGATACGCCTATTTTTATAGGTT
AATGTCATGATAATAATGGTTTCTTAGACGTCAGGTGGCACTTTTCGGGGAAATGTGCGCGGAACCCCTA
TTTGTTTATTTTTCTAAATACATTCAAATATGTATCCGCTCATGAGACAATAACCCTGATAAATGCTTCA
ATAATATTGAAAAAGGAAGAGTATGAGTATTCAACATTTCCGTGTCGCCCTTATTCCCTTTTTTGCGGCA
TTTTGCCTTCCTGTTTTTGCTCACCCAGAAACGCTGGTGAAAGTAAAAGATGCTGAAGATCAGTTGGGTG
CACGAGTGGGTTACATCGAACTGGATCTCAACAGCGGTAAGATCCTTGAGAGTTTTCGCCCCGAAGAACG
TTTTCCAATGATGAGCACTTTTAAAGTTCTGCTATGTGGCGCGGTATTATCCCGTATTGACGCCGGGCAA
GAGCAACTCGGTCGCCGCATACACTATTCTCAGAATGACTTGGTTGAGTACTCACCAGTCACAGAAAAGC
ATCTTACGGATGGCATGACAGTAAGAGAATTATGCAGTGCTGCCATAACCATGAGTGATAACACTGCGGC
CAACTTACTTCTGACAACGATCGGAGGACCGAAGGAGCTAACCGCTTTTTTGCACAACATGGGGGATCAT
GTAACTCGCCTTGATCGTTGGGAACCGGAGCTGAATGAAGCCATACCAAACGACGAGCGTGACACCACGA
TGCCTGTAGCAATGGCAACAACGTTGCGCAAACTATTAACTGGCGAACTACTTACTCTAGCTTCCCGGCA
ACAATTAATAGACTGGATGGAGGCGGATAAAGTTGCAGGACCACTTCTGCGCTCGGCCCTTCCGGCTGGC
TGGTTTATTGCTGATAAATCTGGAGCCGGTGAGCGTGGGTCTCGCGGTATCATTGCAGCACTGGGGCCAG
ATGGTAAGCCCTCCCGTATCGTAGTTATCTACACGACGGGGAGTCAGGCAACTATGGATGAACGAAATAG
ACAGATCGCTGAGATAGGTGCCTCACTGATTAAGCATTGGTAACTGTCAGACCAAGTTTACTCATATATA
CTTTAGATTGATTTAAAACTTCATTTTTAATTTAAAAGGATCTAGGTGAAGATCCTTTTTGATAATCTCA
TGACCAAAATCCCTTAACGTGAGTTTTCGTTCCACTGAGCGTCAGACCCCGTAGAAAAGATCAAAGGATC
TTCTTGAGATCCTTTTTTTCTGCGCGTAATCTGCTGCTTGCAAACAAAAAAACCACCGCTACCAGCGGTG
GTTTGTTTGCCGGATCAAGAGCTACCAACTCTTTTTCCGAAGGTAACTGGCTTCAGCAGAGCGCAGATAC
CAAATACTGTTCTTCTAGTGTAGCCGTAGTTAGGCCACCACTTCAAGAACTCTGTAGCACCGCCTACATA
CCTCGCTCTGCTAATCCTGTTACCAGTGGCTGCTGCCAGTGGCGATAAGTCGTGTCTTACCGGGTTGGAC
TCAAGACGATAGTTACCGGATAAGGCGCAGCGGTCGGGCTGAACGGGGGGTTCGTGCACACAGCCCAGCT
TGGAGCGAACGACCTACACCGAACTGAGATACCTACAGCGTGAGCTATGAGAAAGCGCCACGCTTCCCGA
AGGGAGAAAGGCGGACAGGTATCCGGTAAGCGGCAGGGTCGGAACAGGAGAGCGCACGAGGGAGCTTCCA
GGGGGAAACGCCTGGTATCTTTATAGTCCTGTCGGGTTTCGCCACCTCTGACTTGAGCGTCGATTTTTGT
GATGCTCGTCAGGGGGGCGGAGCCTATGGAAAAACGCCAGCAACGCGGCCTTTTTACGGTTCCTGGCCTT
TTGCTGGCCTTTTGCTCACATGTCCTGCAGGCAGCTGCGCGCTCGCTCGCTCACTGAGGCCGCCCGGGCG
TCGGGCGACCTTTGGTCGCCCGGCCTCAGTGAGCGAGCGAGCGCGCAGAGAGGGAGTGGCCAACTCCATC
ACTAGGGGTTCCT
